Addgene plasmid #237128: PD-L1-HaloTag Fusion Vector
Purpose: Express PD-L1-HaloTag(R) Fusion Protein in Mammalian Cells under a CMV promoter
Depositing lab: Promega Corporation.
Backbone
  Vector backbone: pFC14K HaloTag(R) CMV Flexi(R) Vector
  Vector type: Mammalian Expression
  Selectable markers: Neomycin (select with G418)
Growth in bacteria
  Bacterial resistance: Kanamycin, 50 μg/mL
  Growth temperature: 37°C
  Growth strain: DH5alpha
  Copy number: High Copy
Gene/Insert
  Gene/Insert name: PD-L1
  Species: H. sapiens (human)
  Mutation: None
  Entrez Gene: CD274 (a.k.a. ADMIO5, B7-H, B7H1, PD-L1, PDCD1L1, PDCD1LG1, PDL1, hPD-L1)
  Promoter: CMV
  Tag / fusion protein: HaloTag (R) (C terminal on backbone)
  Cloning method: Other
Terms and licenses: Academic/Nonprofit Terms; Industry Terms
How to cite: PD-L1-HaloTag Fusion Vector was a gift from Promega Corporation (Addgene plasmid # 237128 ; http://n2t.net/addgene:237128 ; RRID:Addgene_237128)
