[The description below was written by a language model from this plasmid's Addgene catalogue record and pLannotate feature annotations shown in this document.]
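Description:
PD-L1-HaloTag Fusion Vector is a mammalian expression plasmid of about 5.5 kb built on the pFC14K HaloTag CMV Flexi backbone, designed to express human PD-L1 (CD274) with a C-terminal HaloTag. It is maintained in E. coli at high copy through a ColE1/pUC-type origin. A ColE1-derived cer region helps resolve multimers so that the plasmid is kept as monomers. Bacterial selection is with kanamycin, conferred by the Tn5 aminoglycoside phosphotransferase (NeoR/KanR) gene. The catalogue entry also lists neomycin/G418 as a selectable marker for mammalian cells. However, the feature table shows no dedicated eukaryotic promoter upstream of this gene, only short Tn5-derived fragments, so the record does not show how it would be expressed in mammalian cells.

The expression cassette starts with the human cytomegalovirus immediate-early enhancer and promoter, followed by a chimeric β-globin/immunoglobulin intron, which generally improves transcript processing and expression. A T7 promoter lies just upstream of the coding region and, together with a partial T7 terminator downstream, would allow transcription by T7 RNA polymerase, for example in cell-free systems. The unmutated PD-L1 open reading frame is followed by a TEV protease recognition site and then HaloTag, so the tag could be cleaved from the fusion protein. The table annotates an SV40 polyadenylation signal downstream of the cassette. HaloTag is a modified bacterial dehalogenase that bonds covalently to chloroalkane ligands. This allows the immune checkpoint ligand PD-L1 to be labelled with fluorescent ligands or captured on surfaces or resins carrying such ligands. Typical uses would be imaging, localisation, pull-down or interaction studies in transfected cells, although the record itself states only expression of the fusion protein in mammalian cells.
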