Features (pLannotate 1.2.2; 17 found; start..end, strand, type, name):
    140..517     +  enhancer       CMV enhancer: human cytomegalovirus immediate early enhancer
    519..718     +  promoter       CMV promoter: human cytomegalovirus (CMV) immediate early promoter
    857..989     +  intron         chimeric intron: chimera between introns from human β-globin and immunoglobulin heavy chain genes
   1033..1051    +  promoter       T7 promoter: promoter for bacteriophage T7 RNA polymerase
   1065..1934    +  CDS            CD274: PD1L1_HUMAN - Also known as B7H1, PDCD1L1, PDCD1LG1, PDL1. Experimental evidence at protein level: Swiss-Prot protein existence level 1. The PDCD1-mediated inhibitory pathway is exploited by tumors to attenuate anti-tumor immunity and escape destruction by the immune system, thereby facilitating tumor survival (PubMed:28813417, PubMed:28813410). The interaction with PDCD1/PD-1 inhibits cytotoxic T lymphocytes (CTLs) effector function (By similarity). The blockage of the PDCD1-mediated pathway results in the reversal of the exhausted T- cell phenotype and the normalization of the anti-tumor res
   1956..1976    +  CDS            TEV site: tobacco etch virus (TEV) protease recognition and cleavage site
   1992..2875    +  CDS            HaloTag® (fragment): modified bacterial dehalogenase that forms covalent bonds with chloroalkane derivatives
   2886..2914    +  misc_feature   MCS (fragment): pUC18/19 multiple cloning site
   2921..2970    +  CDS            SET1 (fragment): solubility-enhancement tag derived from T7 phage gene 10B
   2978..2997    +  terminator     T7 terminator (fragment): transcription terminator for bacteriophage T7 RNA polymerase
   3019..3140    -  polyA_signal   SV40 poly(A) signal: SV40 polyadenylation signal
   3163..3231    -  CDS            large T antigen (fragment): large T antigen from SV40 (simian virus 40)
   3252..3404    -  CDS            tnpA (fragment): TN5P_ECOLX - Also known as tnp. Experimental evidence at protein level: Swiss-Prot protein existence level 1. Mediates transposition of transposon Tn5 by a 'cut and paste' mechanism. First, the monomeric transposase binds the 19 bp inverted DNA repeats flanking the transposon. Then, dimerization of the DNA- bound transposase creates a synaptic DNA complex. After nicking of the first DNA strand, excision of the transposon proceeds through a series of intermediates. The transposase then mediates the insertion of the transposon at a new site by strand transfer. The activity of the wild- type tran
   3406..3507    +  CDS            tnpA (fragment): TN5P_ECOLX - Also known as tnp. Experimental evidence at protein level: Swiss-Prot protein existence level 1. Mediates transposition of transposon Tn5 by a 'cut and paste' mechanism. First, the monomeric transposase binds the 19 bp inverted DNA repeats flanking the transposon. Then, dimerization of the DNA- bound transposase creates a synaptic DNA complex. After nicking of the first DNA strand, excision of the transposon proceeds through a series of intermediates. The transposase then mediates the insertion of the transposon at a new site by strand transfer. The activity of the wild- type tran
   3539..4333    +  CDS            NeoR/KanR: aminoglycoside phosphotransferase from Tn5; aph(3')-II (or nptII); confers resistance to neomycin, kanamycin, and G418 (Geneticin®)
   4505..5093    -  rep_origin     ori: high-copy-number ColE1/pMB1/pBR322/pUC origin of replication
   5209..5492    +  misc_feature   cer region: ColE1-derived recombination site that helps to maintain plasmids as monomers
>Addgene plasmid #237128 | PD-L1-HaloTag Fusion Vector | addgene full sequence | sequence record 474958 | Addgene NGS Result
TCAATATTGGCCATTAGCCATATTATTCATTGGTTATATAGCATAAATCAATATTGGCTATTGGCCATTG
CATACGTTGTATCTATATCATAATATGTACATTTATATTGGCTCATGTCCAATATGACCGCCATGTTGGC
ATTGATTATTGACTAGTTATTAATAGTAATCAATTACGGGGTCATTAGTTCATAGCCCATATATGGAGTT
CCGCGTTACATAACTTACGGTAAATGGCCCGCCTGGCTGACCGCCCAACGACCCCCGCCCATTGACGTCA
ATAATGACGTATGTTCCCATAGTAACGCCAATAGGGACTTTCCATTGACGTCAATGGGTGGAGTATTTAC
GGTAAACTGCCCACTTGGCAGTACATCAAGTGTATCATATGCCAAGTCCGCCCCCTATTGACGTCAATGA
CGGTAAATGGCCCGCCTGGCATTATGCCCAGTACATGACCTTACGGGACTTTCCTACTTGGCAGTACATC
TACGTATTAGTCATCGCTATTACCATGGTGATGCGGTTTTGGCAGTACACCAATGGGCGTGGATAGCGGT
TTGACTCACGGGGATTTCCAAGTCTCCACCCCATTGACGTCAATGGGAGTTTGTTTTGGCACCAAAATCA
ACGGGACTTTCCAAAATGTCGTAATAACCCCGCCCCGTTGACGCAAATGGGCGGTAGGCGTGTACGGTGG
GAGGTCTATATAAGCAGAGCTGGTTTAGTGAACCGTCAGATCACTAGAAGCTTTATTGCGGTAGTTTATC
ACAGTTAAATTGCTAACGCAGTCAGTGCTTCTGACACAACAGTCTCGAACTTAAGCTGCAGAAGTTGGTC
GTGAGGCACTGGGCAGGTAAGTATCAAGGTTACAAGACAGGTTTAAGGAGACCAATAGAAACTGGGCTTG
TCGAGACAGAGAAGACTCTTGCGTTTCTGATAGGCACCTATTGGTCTTACTGACATCCACTTTGCCTTTC
TCTCCACAGGTGTCCACTCCCAGTTCAATTACAGCTCTTAAGGCTAGAGTATTAATACGACTCACTATAG
GGCTAGCGATCGCCATGAGGATATTTGCTGTCTTTATATTCATGACCTACTGGCATTTGCTGAACGCATT
TACTGTCACGGTTCCCAAGGACCTATATGTGGTAGAGTATGGTAGCAATATGACAATTGAATGCAAATTC
CCAGTAGAAAAACAATTAGACCTGGCTGCACTAATTGTCTATTGGGAAATGGAGGATAAGAACATCATTC
AATTTGTGCATGGAGAGGAAGACCTGAAGGTTCAGCATAGTAGCTACAGACAGAGGGCCCGGCTGTTGAA
GGACCAGCTCTCCCTGGGAAATGCTGCACTTCAGATCACAGATGTGAAATTGCAGGATGCAGGGGTGTAC
CGCTGCATGATCAGCTATGGTGGTGCCGACTACAAGCGAATTACTGTGAAAGTCAATGCCCCATACAACA
AAATCAACCAAAGAATTTTGGTTGTGGATCCAGTCACCTCTGAACATGAACTGACATGTCAGGCTGAGGG
CTACCCCAAGGCCGAAGTCATCTGGACAAGCAGTGACCATCAAGTCCTGAGTGGTAAGACCACCACCACC
AATTCCAAGAGAGAGGAGAAGCTTTTCAATGTGACCAGCACACTGAGAATCAACACAACAACTAATGAGA
TTTTCTACTGCACTTTTAGGAGATTAGATCCTGAGGAAAACCATACAGCTGAATTGGTCATCCCAGAACT
ACCTCTGGCACATCCTCCAAATGAAAGGACTCACTTGGTAATTCTGGGAGCCATCTTATTATGCCTTGGT
GTAGCACTGACATTCATCTTCCGTTTAAGAAAAGGGAGAATGATGGATGTGAAAAAATGTGGCATCCAAG
ATACAAACTCAAAGAAGCAAAGTGATACACATTTGGAGGAGACGGTTTCTCTCGAGCCAACCACTGAGGA
TCTGTACTTTCAGAGCGATAACGATGGATCCGAAATCGGTACTGGCTTTCCATTCGACCCCCATTATGTG
GAAGTCCTGGGCGAGCGCATGCACTACGTCGATGTTGGTCCGCGCGATGGCACCCCTGTGCTGTTCCTGC
ACGGTAACCCGACCTCCTCCTACGTGTGGCGCAACATCATCCCGCATGTTGCACCGACCCATCGCTGCAT
TGCTCCAGACCTGATCGGTATGGGCAAATCCGACAAACCAGACCTGGGTTATTTCTTCGACGACCACGTC
CGCTTCATGGATGCCTTCATCGAAGCCCTGGGTCTGGAAGAGGTCGTCCTGGTCATTCACGACTGGGGCT
CCGCTCTGGGTTTCCACTGGGCCAAGCGCAATCCAGAGCGCGTCAAAGGTATTGCATTTATGGAGTTCAT
CCGCCCTATCCCGACCTGGGACGAATGGCCAGAATTTGCCCGCGAGACCTTCCAGGCCTTCCGCACCACC
GACGTCGGCCGCAAGCTGATCATCGATCAGAACGTTTTTATCGAGGGTACGCTGCCGATGGGTGTCGTCC
GCCCGCTGACTGAAGTCGAGATGGACCATTACCGCGAGCCGTTCCTGAATCCTGTTGACCGCGAGCCACT
GTGGCGCTTCCCAAACGAGCTGCCAATCGCCGGTGAGCCAGCGAACATCGTCGCGCTGGTCGAAGAATAC
ATGGACTGGCTGCACCAGTCCCCTGTCCCGAAGCTGCTGTTCTGGGGCACCCCAGGCGTTCTGATCCCAC
CGGCCGAAGCCGCTCGCCTGGCCAAAAGCCTGCCTAACTGCAAGGCTGTGGACATCGGCCCGGGTCTGAA
TCTGCTGCAAGAAGACAACCCGGACCTGATCGGCAGCGAGATCGCGCGCTGGCTGTCTACTCTGGAGATT
TCCGGTTAATAGAATTCTAGAGTCGACCTGCAGGCATGCAAGCTGATCCGGCTGCTAACAAAGCCCGAAA
GGAAGCTGAGTTGGCTGCTGCCACCGCTGAGCAATAACTAGCATAACCCCTTGGGGCGGCCGCTTCGAGC
AGACATGATAAGATACATTGATGAGTTTGGACAAACCACAACTAGAATGCAGTGAAAAAAATGCTTTATT
TGTGAAATTTGTGATGCTATTGCTTTATTTGTAACCATTATAAGCTGCAATAAACAAGTTAACAACAACA
ATTGCATTCATTTTATGTTTCAGGTTCAGGGGGAGATGTGGGAGGTTTTTTTAAGCAAGTAAAACCTCTA
CAAATGTGGTAAAATCGAATTCTAATGGATCCTCTTTGCGCTTGCGTTTTCCCTTGTCCAGATAGCCCAG
TAGCTGACATTCATCCGGGGTCAGCACCGTTTCTGCGGACTGGCTTTCTACGTGTTCCGCTTCCTTTAGC
AGCCCTTGCGCCCTGAGTGCTTGCGGCAGCGTGAGCTTCAAAAGAATTGCCAGCTGGGGCGCCCTCTGGT
AAGGTTGGGAAGCCCTGCAAAGTAAACTGGATGGCTTTCTTGCCGCCAAGGATCTGATGGCGCAGGGGAT
CAAGATCTGATCAAGAGACAGGATGACGGTCGTTTCGCATGCTTGAACAAGATGGATTGCACGCAGGTTC
TCCGGCCGCTTGGGTGGAGAGGCTATTCGGCTATGACTGGGCACAACAGACAATCGGCTGCTCTGATGCC
GCCGTGTTCCGGCTGTCAGCGCAGGGGCGCCCGGTTCTTTTTGTCAAGACCGACCTGTCCGGTGCCCTGA
ATGAACTGCAGGACGAGGCAGCGCGGCTATCGTGGCTGGCCACGACGGGCGTTCCTTGCGCAGCTGTGCT
CGACGTTGTCACTGAAGCGGGAAGGGACTGGCTGCTATTGGGCGAAGTGCCGGGGCAGGATCTCCTGTCA
TCTCACCTTGCTCCTGCCGAGAAAGTATCCATCATGGCTGATGCAATGCGGCGGCTGCATACGCTTGATC
CGGCTACCTGCCCATTCGACCACCAAGCGAAACATCGCATCGAGCGAGCACGCACTCGGATGGAAGCCGG
TCTTGTCGATCAGGATGATCTGGACGAAGAGCATCAGGGGCTCGCGCCAGCCGAACTGTTCGCCAGGCTC
AAGGCGCGTATGCCGGATGGTGAGGATCTCGTCGTGACTCATGGCGATGCCTGCTTGCCGAATATCATGG
TGGAAAATGGCCGCTTTTCTGGATTCATCGACTGTGGCCGGCTGGGTGTGGCGGACCGCTATCAGGACAT
AGCGTTGGCTACCCGTGATATTGCTGAAGAGCTTGGCGGCGAATGGGCTGACCGCTTCCTCGTGCTTTAC
GGTATCGCCGCTCCCGATTCGCAGCGCATCGCCTTCTATCGCCTTCTTGACGAGTTCTTCTGAGCGGGAC
TCTGGGGTTCGAAATGACCGACCAAGCGACGCCCAACCGGTATCAGCTCACTCAAAGGCGGTAATACGGT
TATCCACAGAATCAGGGGATAACGCAGGAAAGAACATGTGAGCAAAAGGCCAGCAAAAGGCCAGGAACCG
TAAAAAGGCCGCGTTGCTGGCGTTTTTCCATAGGCTCCGCCCCCCTGACGAGCATCACAAAAATCGACGC
TCAAGTCAGAGGTGGCGAAACCCGACAGGACTATAAAGATACCAGGCGTTTCCCCCTGGAAGCTCCCTCG
TGCGCTCTCCTGTTCCGACCCTGCCGCTTACCGGATACCTGTCCGCCTTTCTCCCTTCGGGAAGCGTGGC
GCTTTCTCATAGCTCACGCTGTAGGTATCTCAGTTCGGTGTAGGTCGTTCGCTCCAAGCTGGGCTGTGTG
CACGAACCCCCCGTTCAGCCCGACCGCTGCGCCTTATCCGGTAACTATCGTCTTGAGTCCAACCCGGTAA
GACACGACTTATCGCCACTGGCAGCAGCCACTGGTAACAGGATTAGCAGAGCGAGGTATGTAGGCGGTGC
TACAGAGTTCTTGAAGTGGTGGCCTAACTACGGCTACACTAGAAGGACAGTATTTGGTATCTGCGCTCTG
CTGAAGCCAGTTACCTTCGGAAAAAGAGTTGGTAGCTCTTGATCCGGCAAACAAACCACCGCTGGTAGCG
GTGGTTTTTTTGTTTGCAAGCAGCAGATTACGCGCAGAAAAAAAGGATTTCAAGAAGATCCTTTGATCTT
TTCTACGGGGTCTGACGCTCAGTGGAACGAAAACTCACGTTAAGGGATTTTGGTCATGAGATTATCAAAA
AGGATCTTCACCTAGATCCTTTTATAGTCCGGAAATACAGGAACGCACGCTGGATGGCCCTTCGCTGGGA
TGGTGAAACCATGAAAAATGGCAGCTTCAGTGGATTAAGTGGGGGTAATGTGGCCTGTACCCTCTGGTTG
CATAGGTATTCATACGGTTAAAATTTATCAGGCGCGATTGCGGCAGTTTTTCGGGTGGTTTGTTGCCATT
TTTACCTGTCTGCTGCCGTGATCGCGCTGAACGCGTTTTAGCGGTGCGTACAATTAAGGGATTATGGTAA
ATCCACTTACTGTCTGCCCTCGTAGCCATCGAGATAAACCGCAGTACTCCGGCCACGATGCGTCCGGCGT
AGAGGATCGAGATCT
